>Addgene plasmid #159993 | T7pr-His6-MBP-TEV-Cas9-BirA* | addgene full sequence | sequence record 314788 | Addgene NGS Result
TTCTTGAAGACGAAAGGGCCTCGTGATACGCCTATTTTTATAGGTTAATGTCATGATAATAATGGTTTCT
TAGACGTCAGGTGGCACTTTTCGGGGAAATGTGCGCGGAACCCCTATTTGTTTATTTTTCTAAATACATT
CAAATATGTATCCGCTCATGAGACAATAACCCTGATAAATGCTTCAATAACATTGAAAAAGGAAGAGTAT
GAGTATTCAACATTTCCGTGTCGCCCTTATTCCCTTTTTTGCGGCATTTTGCCTTCCTGTTTTTGCTCAC
CCAGAAACGCTGGTGAAAGTAAAAGATGCTGAAGATCAGTTGGGTGCACGAGTGGGTTACATCGAACTGG
ATCTCAACAGCGGTAAGATCCTTGAGAGTTTTCGCCCCGAAGAACGTTTTCCAATGATGAGCACTTTTAA
AGTTCTGCTATGTGGCGCGGTATTATCCCGTGTTGACGCCGGGCAAGAGCAACTCGGTCGCCGCATACAC
TATTCTCAGAATGACTTGGTTGAGTACTCACCAGTCACAGAAAAGCATCTTACGGATGGCATGACAGTAA
GAGAATTATGCAGTGCTGCCATAACCATGAGTGATAACACTGCGGCCAACTTACTTCTGACAACGATCGG
AGGACCGAAGGAGCTAACCGCTTTTTTGCACAACATGGGGGATCATGTAACTCGCCTTGATCGTTGGGAA
CCGGAGCTGAATGAAGCCATACCAAACGACGAGCGTGACACCACGATGCCTGCAGCAATGGCAACAACGT
TGCGCAAACTATTAACTGGCGAACTACTTACTCTAGCTTCCCGGCAACAATTAATAGACTGGATGGAGGC
GGATAAAGTTGCAGGACCACTTCTGCGCTCGGCCCTTCCGGCTGGCTGGTTTATTGCTGATAAATCTGGA
GCCGGTGAGCGTGGGTCTCGCGGTATCATTGCAGCACTGGGGCCAGATGGTAAGCCCTCCCGTATCGTAG
TTATCTACACGACGGGGAGTCAGGCAACTATGGATGAACGAAATAGACAGATCGCTGAGATAGGTGCCTC
ACTGATTAAGCATTGGTAACTGTCAGACCAAGTTTACTCATATATACTTTAGATTGATTTAAAACTTCAT
TTTTAATTTAAAAGGATCTAGGTGAAGATCCTTTTTGATAATCTCATGACCAAAATCCCTTAACGTGAGT
TTTCGTTCCACTGAGCGTCAGACCCCGTAGAAAAGATCAAAGGATCTTCTTGAGATCCTTTTTTTCTGCG
CGTAATCTGCTGCTTGCAAACAAAAAAACCACCGCTACCAGCGGTGGTTTGTTTGCCGGATCAAGAGCTA
CCAACTCTTTTTCCGAAGGTAACTGGCTTCAGCAGAGCGCAGATACCAAATACTGTCCTTCTAGTGTAGC
CGTAGTTAGGCCACCACTTCAAGAACTCTGTAGCACCGCCTACATACCTCGCTCTGCTAATCCTGTTACC
AGTGGCTGCTGCCAGTGGCGATAAGTCGTGTCTTACCGGGTTGGACTCAAGACGATAGTTACCGGATAAG
GCGCAGCGGTCGGGCTGAACGGGGGGTTCGTGCACACAGCCCAGCTTGGAGCGAACGACCTACACCGAAC
TGAGATACCTACAGCGTGAGCTATGAGAAAGCGCCACGCTTCCCGAAGGGAGAAAGGCGGACAGGTATCC
GGTAAGCGGCAGGGTCGGAACAGGAGAGCGCACGAGGGAGCTTCCAGGGGGAAACGCCTGGTATCTTTAT
AGTCCTGTCGGGTTTCGCCACCTCTGACTTGAGCGTCGATTTTTGTGATGCTCGTCAGGGGGGCGGAGCC
TATGGAAAAACGCCAGCAACGCGGCCTTTTTACGGTTCCTGGCCTTTTGCTGGCCTTTTGCTCACATGTT
CTTTCCTGCGTTATCCCCTGATTCTGTGGATAACCGTATTACCGCCTTTGAGTGAGCTGATACCGCTCGC
CGCAGCCGAACGACCGAGCGCAGCGAGTCAGTGAGCGAGGAAGCGGAAGAGCGCCTGATGCGGTATTTTC
TCCTTACGCATCTGTGCGGTATTTCACACCGCAATGGTGCACTCTCAGTACAATCTGCTCTGATGCCGCA
TAGTTAAGCCAGTATACACTCCGCTATCGCTACGTGACTGGGTCATGGCTGCGCCCCGACACCCGCCAAC
ACCCGCTGACGCGCCCTGACGGGCTTGTCTGCTCCCGGCATCCGCTTACAGACAAGCTGTGACCGTCTCC
GGGAGCTGCATGTGTCAGAGGTTTTCACCGTCATCACCGAAACGCGCGAGGCAGCTGCGGTAAAGCTCAT
CAGCGTGGTCGTGAAGCGATTCACAGATGTCTGCCTGTTCATCCGCGTCCAGCTCGTTGAGTTTCTCCAG
AAGCGTTAATGTCTGGCTTCTGATAAAGCGGGCCATGTTAAGGGCGGTTTTTTCCTGTTTGGTCACTGAT
GCCTCCGTGTAAGGGGGATTTCTGTTCATGGGGGTAATGATACCGATGAAACGAGAGAGGATGCTCACGA
TACGGGTTACTGATGATGAACATGCCCGGTTACTGGAACGTTGTGAGGGTAAACAACTGGCGGTATGGAT
GCGGCGGGACCAGAGAAAAATCACTCAGGGTCAATGCCAGCGCTTCGTTAATACAGATGTAGGTGTTCCA
CAGGGTAGCCAGCAGCATCCTGCGATGCAGATCCGGAACATAATGGTGCAGGGCGCTGACTTCCGCGTTT
CCAGACTTTACGAAACACGGAAACCGAAGACCATTCATGTTGTTGCTCAGGTCGCAGACGTTTTGCAGCA
GCAGTCGCTTCACGTTCGCTCGCGTATCGGTGATTCATTCTGCTAACCAGTAAGGCAACCCCGCCAGCCT
AGCCGGGTCCTCAACGACAGGAGCACGATCATGCGCACCCGTGGCCAGGACCCAACGCTGCCCGAGATGC
GCCGCGTGCGGCTGCTGGAGATGGCGGACGCGATGGATATGTTCTGCCAAGGGTTGGTTTGCGCATTCAC
AGTTCTCCGCAAGAATTGATTGGCTCCAATTCTTGGAGTGGTGAATCCGTTAGCGAGGTGCCGCCGGCTT
CCATTCAGGTCGAGGTGGCCCGGCTCCATGCACCGCGACGCAACGCGGGGAGGCAGACAAGGTATAGGGC
GGCGCCTACAATCCATGCCAACCCGTTCCATGTGCTCGCCGAGGCGGCATAAATCGCCGTGACGATCAGC
GGTCCAATGATCGAAGTTAGGCTGGTAAGAGCCGCGAGCGATCCTTGAAGCTGTCCCTGATGGTCGTCAT
CTACCTGCCTGGACAGCATGGCCTGCAACGCGGGCATCCCGATGCCGCCGGAAGCGAGAAGAATCATAAT
GGGGAAGGCCATCCAGCCTCGCGTCGCGAACGCCAGCAAGACGTAGCCCAGCGCGTCGGCCGCCATGCCG
GCGATAATGGCCTGCTTCTCGCCGAAACGTTTGGTGGCGGGACCAGTGACGAAGGCTTGAGCGAGGGCGT
GCAAGATTCCGAATACCGCAAGCGACAGGCCGATCATCGTCGCGCTCCAGCGAAAGCGGTCCTCGCCGAA
AATGACCCAGAGCGCTGCCGGCACCTGTCCTACGAGTTGCATGATAAAGAAGACAGTCATAAGTGCGGCG
ACGATAGTCATGCCCCGCGCCCACCGGAAGGAGCTGACTGGGTTGAAGGCTCTCAAGGGCATCGGTCGAC
GCTCTCCCTTATGCGACTCCTGCATTAGGAAGCAGCCCAGTAGTAGGTTGAGGCCGTTGAGCACCGCCGC
CGCAAGGAATGGTGCATGCAAGGAGATGGCGCCCAACAGTCCCCCGGCCACGGGGCCTGCCACCATACCC
ACGCCGAAACAAGCGCTCATGAGCCCGAAGTGGCGAGCCCGATCTTCCCCATCGGTGATGTCGGCGATAT
AGGCGCCAGCAACCGCACCTGTGGCGCCGGTGATGCCGGCCACGATGCGTCCGGCGTAGAGGATCGAGAT
CTCGATCCCGCGAAATTAATACGACTCACTATAGGGAGACCACAACGGTTTCCCTCTAGTGCCGGCTCCG
GAGAGCTCTTTAATTAAGCGGCCGCCCTGCAGGACTCGAGTTCTAGAAATAATTTTGTTTAACTTTAAGA
AGGAGATATACATATGAAATCTTCTCACCATCACCATCACCATGGTTCTTCTATGAAAATCGAAGAAGGT
AAACTGGTAATCTGGATTAACGGCGATAAAGGCTATAACGGTCTCGCTGAAGTCGGTAAGAAATTCGAGA
AAGATACCGGAATTAAAGTCACCGTTGAGCATCCGGATAAACTGGAAGAGAAATTCCCACAGGTTGCGGC
AACTGGCGATGGCCCTGACATTATCTTCTGGGCACACGACCGCTTTGGTGGCTACGCTCAATCTGGCCTG
TTGGCTGAAATCACCCCGGACAAAGCGTTCCAGGACAAGCTGTATCCGTTTACCTGGGATGCCGTACGTT
ACAACGGCAAGCTGATTGCTTACCCGATCGCTGTTGAAGCGTTATCGCTGATTTATAACAAAGATCTGCT
GCCGAACCCGCCAAAAACCTGGGAAGAGATCCCGGCGCTGGATAAAGAACTGAAAGCGAAAGGTAAGAGC
GCGCTGATGTTCAACCTGCAAGAACCGTACTTCACCTGGCCGCTGATTGCTGCTGACGGGGGTTATGCGT
TCAAGTATGAAAACGGCAAGTACGACATTAAAGACGTGGGCGTGGATAACGCTGGCGCGAAAGCGGGTCT
GACCTTCCTGGTTGACCTGATTAAAAACAAACACATGAATGCAGACACCGATTACTCCATCGCAGAAGCT
GCCTTTAATAAAGGCGAAACAGCGATGACCATCAACGGCCCGTGGGCATGGTCCAACATCGACACCAGCA
AAGTGAATTATGGTGTAACGGTACTGCCGACCTTCAAGGGTCAACCATCCAAACCGTTCGTTGGCGTGCT
GAGCGCAGGTATTAACGCCGCCAGTCCGAACAAAGAGCTGGCAAAAGAGTTCCTCGAAAACTATCTGCTG
ACTGATGAAGGTCTGGAAGCGGTTAATAAAGACAAACCGCTGGGTGCCGTAGCGCTGAAGTCTTACGAGG
AAGAGTTGGCGAAAGATCCACGTATTGCCGCCACTATGGAAAACGCCCAGAAAGGTGAAATCATGCCGAA
CATCCCGCAGATGTCCGCTTTCTGGTATGCCGTGCGTACTGCGGTGATCAACGCCGCCAGCGGTCGTCAG
ACTGTCGATGAAGCCCTGAAAGACGCGCAGACTAATTCGAGCTCGAACAACAACAACAATAACAATAACA
ACAACCTCGGGATCGAGGAAAACCTGTACTTCCAATCCAATGCCACCATGGACTATAAGGACCACGACGG
AGACTACAAGGATCATGATATTGATTACAAAGACGATGACGATAAGATGGCCCCAAAGAAGAAGCGGAAG
GTCGGTATCCACGGAGTCCCAGCAGCCGACAAGAAGTACAGCATCGGCCTGGACATCGGCACCAACTCTG
TGGGCTGGGCCGTGATCACCGACGAGTACAAGGTGCCCAGCAAGAAATTCAAGGTGCTGGGCAACACCGA
CCGGCACAGCATCAAGAAGAACCTGATCGGAGCCCTGCTGTTCGACAGCGGCGAAACAGCCGAGGCCACC
CGGCTGAAGAGAACCGCCAGAAGAAGATACACCAGACGGAAGAACCGGATCTGCTATCTGCAAGAGATCT
TCAGCAACGAGATGGCCAAGGTGGACGACAGCTTCTTCCACAGACTGGAAGAGTCCTTCCTGGTGGAAGA
GGATAAGAAGCACGAGCGGCACCCCATCTTCGGCAACATCGTGGACGAGGTGGCCTACCACGAGAAGTAC
CCCACCATCTACCACCTGAGAAAGAAACTGGTGGACAGCACCGACAAGGCCGACCTGCGGCTGATCTATC
TGGCCCTGGCCCACATGATCAAGTTCCGGGGCCACTTCCTGATCGAGGGCGACCTGAACCCCGACAACAG
CGACGTGGACAAGCTGTTCATCCAGCTGGTGCAGACCTACAACCAGCTGTTCGAGGAAAACCCCATCAAC
GCCAGCGGCGTGGACGCCAAGGCCATCCTGTCTGCCAGACTGAGCAAGAGCAGACGGCTGGAAAATCTGA
TCGCCCAGCTGCCCGGCGAGAAGAAGAATGGCCTGTTCGGAAACCTGATTGCCCTGAGCCTGGGCCTGAC
CCCCAACTTCAAGAGCAACTTCGACCTGGCCGAGGATGCCAAACTGCAGCTGAGCAAGGACACCTACGAC
GACGACCTGGACAACCTGCTGGCCCAGATCGGCGACCAGTACGCCGACCTGTTTCTGGCCGCCAAGAACC
TGTCCGACGCCATCCTGCTGAGCGACATCCTGAGAGTGAACACCGAGATCACCAAGGCCCCCCTGAGCGC
CTCTATGATCAAGAGATACGACGAGCACCACCAGGACCTGACCCTGCTGAAAGCTCTCGTGCGGCAGCAG
CTGCCTGAGAAGTACAAAGAGATTTTCTTCGACCAGAGCAAGAACGGCTACGCCGGCTACATTGACGGCG
GAGCCAGCCAGGAAGAGTTCTACAAGTTCATCAAGCCCATCCTGGAAAAGATGGACGGCACCGAGGAACT
GCTCGTGAAGCTGAACAGAGAGGACCTGCTGCGGAAGCAGCGGACCTTCGACAACGGCAGCATCCCCCAC
CAGATCCACCTGGGAGAGCTGCACGCCATTCTGCGGCGGCAGGAAGATTTTTACCCATTCCTGAAGGACA
ACCGGGAAAAGATCGAGAAGATCCTGACCTTCCGCATCCCCTACTACGTGGGCCCTCTGGCCAGGGGAAA
CAGCAGATTCGCCTGGATGACCAGAAAGAGCGAGGAAACCATCACCCCCTGGAACTTCGAGGAAGTGGTG
GACAAGGGCGCTTCCGCCCAGAGCTTCATCGAGCGGATGACCAACTTCGATAAGAACCTGCCCAACGAGA
AGGTGCTGCCCAAGCACAGCCTGCTGTACGAGTACTTCACCGTGTATAACGAGCTGACCAAAGTGAAATA
CGTGACCGAGGGAATGAGAAAGCCCGCCTTCCTGAGCGGCGAGCAGAAAAAGGCCATCGTGGACCTGCTG
TTCAAGACCAACCGGAAAGTGACCGTGAAGCAGCTGAAAGAGGACTACTTCAAGAAAATCGAGTGCTTCG
ACTCCGTGGAAATCTCCGGCGTGGAAGATCGGTTCAACGCCTCCCTGGGCACATACCACGATCTGCTGAA
AATTATCAAGGACAAGGACTTCCTGGACAATGAGGAAAACGAGGACATTCTGGAAGATATCGTGCTGACC
CTGACACTGTTTGAGGACAGAGAGATGATCGAGGAACGGCTGAAAACCTATGCCCACCTGTTCGACGACA
AAGTGATGAAGCAGCTGAAGCGGCGGAGATACACCGGCTGGGGCAGGCTGAGCCGGAAGCTGATCAACGG
CATCCGGGACAAGCAGTCCGGCAAGACAATCCTGGATTTCCTGAAGTCCGACGGCTTCGCCAACAGAAAC
TTCATGCAGCTGATCCACGACGACAGCCTGACCTTTAAAGAGGACATCCAGAAAGCCCAGGTGTCCGGCC
AGGGCGATAGCCTGCACGAGCACATTGCCAATCTGGCCGGCAGCCCCGCCATTAAGAAGGGCATCCTGCA
GACAGTGAAGGTGGTGGACGAGCTCGTGAAAGTGATGGGCCGGCACAAGCCCGAGAACATCGTGATCGAA
ATGGCCAGAGAGAACCAGACCACCCAGAAGGGACAGAAGAACAGCCGCGAGAGAATGAAGCGGATCGAAG
AGGGCATCAAAGAGCTGGGCAGCCAGATCCTGAAAGAACACCCCGTGGAAAACACCCAGCTGCAGAACGA
GAAGCTGTACCTGTACTACCTGCAGAATGGGCGGGATATGTACGTGGACCAGGAACTGGACATCAACCGG
CTGTCCGACTACGATGTGGACCATATCGTGCCTCAGAGCTTTCTGAAGGACGACTCCATCGACAACAAGG
TGCTGACCAGAAGCGACAAGAACCGGGGCAAGAGCGACAACGTGCCCTCCGAAGAGGTCGTGAAGAAGAT
GAAGAACTACTGGCGGCAGCTGCTGAACGCCAAGCTGATTACCCAGAGAAAGTTCGACAATCTGACCAAG
GCCGAGAGAGGCGGCCTGAGCGAACTGGATAAGGCCGGCTTCATCAAGAGACAGCTGGTGGAAACCCGGC
AGATCACAAAGCACGTGGCACAGATCCTGGACTCCCGGATGAACACTAAGTACGACGAGAATGACAAGCT
GATCCGGGAAGTGAAAGTGATCACCCTGAAGTCCAAGCTGGTGTCCGATTTCCGGAAGGATTTCCAGTTT
TACAAAGTGCGCGAGATCAACAACTACCACCACGCCCACGACGCCTACCTGAACGCCGTCGTGGGAACCG
CCCTGATCAAAAAGTACCCTAAGCTGGAAAGCGAGTTCGTGTACGGCGACTACAAGGTGTACGACGTGCG
GAAGATGATCGCCAAGAGCGAGCAGGAAATCGGCAAGGCTACCGCCAAGTACTTCTTCTACAGCAACATC
ATGAACTTTTTCAAGACCGAGATTACCCTGGCCAACGGCGAGATCCGGAAGCGGCCTCTGATCGAGACAA
ACGGCGAAACCGGGGAGATCGTGTGGGATAAGGGCCGGGATTTTGCCACCGTGCGGAAAGTGCTGAGCAT
GCCCCAAGTGAATATCGTGAAAAAGACCGAGGTGCAGACAGGCGGCTTCAGCAAAGAGTCTATCCTGCCC
AAGAGGAACAGCGATAAGCTGATCGCCAGAAAGAAGGACTGGGACCCTAAGAAGTACGGCGGCTTCGACA
GCCCCACCGTGGCCTATTCTGTGCTGGTGGTGGCCAAAGTGGAAAAGGGCAAGTCCAAGAAACTGAAGAG
TGTGAAAGAGCTGCTGGGGATCACCATCATGGAAAGAAGCAGCTTCGAGAAGAATCCCATCGACTTTCTG
GAAGCCAAGGGCTACAAAGAAGTGAAAAAGGACCTGATCATCAAGCTGCCTAAGTACTCCCTGTTCGAGC
TGGAAAACGGCCGGAAGAGAATGCTGGCCTCTGCCGGCGAACTGCAGAAGGGAAACGAACTGGCCCTGCC
CTCCAAATATGTGAACTTCCTGTACCTGGCCAGCCACTATGAGAAGCTGAAGGGCTCCCCCGAGGATAAT
GAGCAGAAACAGCTGTTTGTGGAACAGCACAAGCACTACCTGGACGAGATCATCGAGCAGATCAGCGAGT
TCTCCAAGAGAGTGATCCTGGCCGACGCTAATCTGGACAAAGTGCTGTCCGCCTACAACAAGCACCGGGA
TAAGCCCATCAGAGAGCAGGCCGAGAATATCATCCACCTGTTTACCCTGACCAATCTGGGAGCCCCTGCC
GCCTTCAAGTACTTTGACACCACCATCGACCGGAAGAGGTACACCAGCACCAAAGAGGTGCTGGACGCCA
CCCTGATCCACCAGAGCATCACCGGCCTGTACGAGACACGGATCGACCTGTCTCAGCTGGGAGGCGACAA
AAGGCCGGCGGCCACGAAAAAGGCCGGCCAGGCAAAAAAGAAAAAGGGCGGTGGTAGCGGTGGCGGAAGC
GGTGGAGGCAGTAAGGACAACACCGTGCCCCTGAAGCTGATCGCCCTGCTGGCCAACGGCGAGTTCCACT
CTGGCGAGCAGCTGGGAGAGACCCTGGGAATGAGCAGAGCCGCCATCAACAAGCACATCCAGACACTGAG
AGACTGGGGAGTGGACGTGTTCACCGTGCCTGGCAAGGGCTACAGCCTGCCTGAGCCTATCCAGCTGCTG
AACGCCAAGCAGATCCTGGGACAGCTGGATGGCGGAAGCGTGGCCGTGCTGCCTGTGATCGACTCCACCA
ATCAGTACCTGCTGGACAGAATCGGAGAGCTGAAGTCCGGCGACGCCTGCATCGCCGAGTACCAGCAGGC
TGGCAGAGGAGGCAGAGGACGGAAGTGGTTCAGCCCATTCGGAGCCAACCTGTACCTGTCCATGTTCTGG
AGACTGGAGCAGGGACCTGCTGCTGCCATCGGACTGAGTCTGGTGATCGGAATCGTGATGGCCGAGGTGC
TGAGAAAGCTGGGAGCCGACAAGGTGAGAGTGAAGTGGCCTAATGACCTGTACCTCCAGGACCGCAAGCT
GGCTGGCATCCTGGTGGAGCTGACAGGCAAGACAGGCGATGCCGCTCAGATCGTGATCGGAGCCGGAATC
AACATGGCCATGAGAAGAGTGGAGGAGAGCGTGGTGAACCAGGGCTGGATCACCCTGCAGGAGGCTGGCA
TCAACCTGGACCGGAACACCCTGGCCGCCATGCTGATCAGAGAGCTGAGAGCCGCTCTGGAGCTGTTCGA
GCAGGAGGGACTGGCTCCTTACCTGAGCAGATGGGAGAAGCTGGACAACTTCATCAACAGACCTGTGAAG
CTGATCATCGGCGACAAGGAAATCTTCGGCATCTCCAGAGGAATCGACAAGCAGGGAGCTCTGCTGCTGG
AGCAGGACGGAATCATCAAGCCCTGGATGGGCGGAGAAATCTCCCTGAGAAGCGCAGAGAAGGCTTACCC
TTACGATGTACCGGATTACGCATAGTAACATTGGAAGTGGATAACGGATCCGCGATCGCGGCGCGCCACC
TGGTGGCCGGCCGGTACCACGCGTGCGCGCTGATCCGGCTGCTAACAAAGCCCGAAAGGAAGCTGAGTTG
GCTGCTGCCACCGCTGAGCAATAACTAGCATAACCCCTTGGGGCCTCTAAACGGGTCTTGAGGGGTTTTT
TGCTGAAAGGAGGAACTATATCCGGATATCCACAGGACGGGTGTGGTCGCCATGATCGCGTAGTCGATAG
TGGCTCCAAGTAGCGAAGCGAGCAGGACTGGGCGGCGGCCAAAGCGGTCGGACAGTGCTCCGAGAACGGG
TGCGCATAGAAATTGCATCAACGCATATAGCGCTAGCAGCACGCCATAGTGACTGGCGATGCTGTCGGAA
TGGACGATATCCCGCAAGAGGCCCGGCAGTACCGGCATAACCAAGCCTATGCCTACAGCATCCAGGGTGA
CGGTGCCGAGGATGACGATGAGCGCATTGTTAGATTTCATACACGGTGCCTGACTGCGTTAGCAATTTAA
CTGTGATAAACTACCGCATTAAAGCTTATCGATGATAAGCTGTCAAACATGAGAA
Features (pLannotate 1.2.2; 19 found; start..end, strand, type, name):
    104..208     +  promoter       AmpR promoter: bla
    209..1069    +  CDS            AmpR: β-lactamase; bla; confers resistance to ampicillin, carbenicillin, and related antibiotics
   1240..1828    +  rep_origin     ori: high-copy-number ColE1/pMB1/pBR322/pUC origin of replication
   2014..2153    -  misc_feature   bom: basis of mobility region from pBR322
   2255..2446    -  CDS            rop: Rop protein, which maintains plasmids at low copy number; rop
   2463..2843    +  CDS            YPB1_ECOLX: Protein predicted: Swiss-Prot protein existence level 4. From Escherichia coli.
   3085..3985    -  CDS            TcR (fragment): tetracycline efflux protein; tet; confers resistance to tetracycline
   4007..4025    +  promoter       T7 promoter: promoter for bacteriophage T7 RNA polymerase
   4114..4136    +  RBS            RBS: efficient ribosome binding site from bacteriophage T7 gene 10 (Olins and Rangwala, 1989)
   4156..4173    +  CDS            6xHis: 6xHis affinity tag
   4183..5283    +  CDS            MBP: maltose binding protein from E. coli; malE (mutated); This version of the gene does not encode a signal sequence, so MBP will remain in the cytosol.
   5488..7089    +  CDS            Cas9(N): N-terminal portion of Streptococcus pyogenes Cas9 (Zetsche et al., 2015)
   7090..9588    +  CDS            Cas9(C): C-terminal portion of Streptococcus pyogenes Cas9 (Zetsche et al., 2015)
   9589..9636    +  CDS            nucleoplasmin NLS: bipartite nuclear localization signal from nucleoplasmin
   9673..10632   +  CDS            BirA(R118G): promiscuous R118G mutant of the E. coli biotin protein ligase (Cronan, 2005) also known as BirA* or BioID
  10748..10797   +  CDS            SET1 (fragment): solubility-enhancement tag derived from T7 phage gene 10B
  10805..10852   +  terminator     T7 terminator: transcription terminator for bacteriophage T7 RNA polymerase
  10878..11170   -  CDS            TcR (fragment): tetracycline efflux protein; tet; confers resistance to tetracycline
  11218..11246   -  promoter       tet promoter: E. coli promoter for tetracycline efflux protein gene
