[The description below was written by a language model from this plasmid's Addgene catalogue record and pLannotate feature annotations shown in this document.]
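Description:
T7pr-His6-MBP-TEV-Cas9-BirA* is a bacterial expression plasmid built on the pML-2CT ligation-independent cloning backbone, designed to produce a recombinant fusion of Streptococcus pyogenes Cas9 with the promiscuous biotin ligase BirA* in E. coli. It is propagated through a ColE1/pMB1-type origin and selected with ampicillin via the bla gene. The backbone is pBR322-derived, retaining the bom region, a rop gene and two disrupted fragments of the tetracycline resistance gene that flank the expression cassette and are not functional markers. The catalogue lists the plasmid as high copy, although rop is normally associated with reduced copy number.

Expression is driven by a T7 promoter with the phage T7 gene 10 ribosome binding site and ends at a T7 terminator, so a host supplying T7 RNA polymerase is needed for protein production. The open reading frame begins with a 6xHis tag and a cytosolic maltose binding protein, which aid affinity purification and solubility. According to the construct name, a TEV protease site follows, allowing these tags to be removed, though it is not annotated in the feature table. Cas9 comes next, followed by a nucleoplasmin bipartite NLS and BirA(R118G). The record lists D10A and H840A mutations, which would make this the nuclease-dead form despite the "Cas9" name. It also lists a 3xFLAG tag and an N-terminal NLS; these are not annotated but may lie in the unannotated gap between MBP and Cas9.

The purified protein pairs programmable DNA binding with proximity-dependent biotinylation. It suits labelling and identifying proteins near Cas9 bound to its target, consistent with the associated study of factors that influence Cas9 turnover on DNA.
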