Addgene plasmid #159993: T7pr-His6-MBP-TEV-Cas9-BirA*
Purpose: Bacterial expression of Cas9-BirA*
Depositing lab: Jacob Corn. Depositing organization: ETH Zurich (Swiss Federal Institute of Technology). Publication: The Histone Chaperone FACT Induces Cas9 Multi-turnover Behavior and Modifies Genome Manipulation in Human Cells. Wang AS, Chen LC, Wu RA, Hao Y, McSwiggen DT, Heckert AB, Richardson CD, Gowen BG, Kazane KR, Vu JT, Wyman SK, Shin JJ, Darzacq X, Walter JC, Corn JE. Mol Cell. 2020 Jul 16;79(2):221-233.e5. doi: 10.1016/j.molcel.2020.06.014. Epub 2020 Jun 29. PubMed 32603710.
Backbone
  Vector backbone: pML-2CT
  Backbone manufacturer: MacroLab, UC Berkeley
  Backbone size w/o insert (bp): 4766
  Vector type: Bacterial Expression
Growth in bacteria
  Bacterial resistance: Ampicillin, 100 μg/mL
  Growth temperature: 37°C
  Growth strain: DH5alpha
  Copy number: High Copy
Gene/Insert
  Gene/Insert name: Cas9-BirA*
  Species: Streptococcus pyogenes
  Insert size (bp): 6492
  Mutation: D10A, H840A
  Promoter: T7
  Tag / fusion protein: 6X-His, MBP, 3X-FLAG, NLS (N terminal on insert)
  Cloning method: Ligation Independent Cloning
  Sequencing primers: 5′ T7 Promoter; 3′ T7 Terminal
Terms and licenses: Academic/Nonprofit Terms; Industry Terms: Not Available to Industry
How to cite: T7pr-His6-MBP-TEV-Cas9-BirA* was a gift from Jacob Corn (Addgene plasmid # 159993 ; http://n2t.net/addgene:159993 ; RRID:Addgene_159993)
