>Addgene plasmid #159993 | T7pr-His6-MBP-TEV-Cas9-BirA* | depositor partial sequence | sequence record 310186 | Cas9-BirA* gene
GACAAGAAGTACAGCATCGGCCTGGACATCGGCACCAACTCTGTGGGCTGGGCCGTGATCACCGACGAGT
ACAAGGTGCCCAGCAAGAAATTCAAGGTGCTGGGCAACACCGACCGGCACAGCATCAAGAAGAACCTGAT
CGGAGCCCTGCTGTTCGACAGCGGCGAAACAGCCGAGGCCACCCGGCTGAAGAGAACCGCCAGAAGAAGA
TACACCAGACGGAAGAACCGGATCTGCTATCTGCAAGAGATCTTCAGCAACGAGATGGCCAAGGTGGACG
ACAGCTTCTTCCACAGACTGGAAGAGTCCTTCCTGGTGGAAGAGGATAAGAAGCACGAGCGGCACCCCAT
CTTCGGCAACATCGTGGACGAGGTGGCCTACCACGAGAAGTACCCCACCATCTACCACCTGAGAAAGAAA
CTGGTGGACAGCACCGACAAGGCCGACCTGCGGCTGATCTATCTGGCCCTGGCCCACATGATCAAGTTCC
GGGGCCACTTCCTGATCGAGGGCGACCTGAACCCCGACAACAGCGACGTGGACAAGCTGTTCATCCAGCT
GGTGCAGACCTACAACCAGCTGTTCGAGGAAAACCCCATCAACGCCAGCGGCGTGGACGCCAAGGCCATC
CTGTCTGCCAGACTGAGCAAGAGCAGACGGCTGGAAAATCTGATCGCCCAGCTGCCCGGCGAGAAGAAGA
ATGGCCTGTTCGGAAACCTGATTGCCCTGAGCCTGGGCCTGACCCCCAACTTCAAGAGCAACTTCGACCT
GGCCGAGGATGCCAAACTGCAGCTGAGCAAGGACACCTACGACGACGACCTGGACAACCTGCTGGCCCAG
ATCGGCGACCAGTACGCCGACCTGTTTCTGGCCGCCAAGAACCTGTCCGACGCCATCCTGCTGAGCGACA
TCCTGAGAGTGAACACCGAGATCACCAAGGCCCCCCTGAGCGCCTCTATGATCAAGAGATACGACGAGCA
CCACCAGGACCTGACCCTGCTGAAAGCTCTCGTGCGGCAGCAGCTGCCTGAGAAGTACAAAGAGATTTTC
TTCGACCAGAGCAAGAACGGCTACGCCGGCTACATTGACGGCGGAGCCAGCCAGGAAGAGTTCTACAAGT
TCATCAAGCCCATCCTGGAAAAGATGGACGGCACCGAGGAACTGCTCGTGAAGCTGAACAGAGAGGACCT
GCTGCGGAAGCAGCGGACCTTCGACAACGGCAGCATCCCCCACCAGATCCACCTGGGAGAGCTGCACGCC
ATTCTGCGGCGGCAGGAAGATTTTTACCCATTCCTGAAGGACAACCGGGAAAAGATCGAGAAGATCCTGA
CCTTCCGCATCCCCTACTACGTGGGCCCTCTGGCCAGGGGAAACAGCAGATTCGCCTGGATGACCAGAAA
GAGCGAGGAAACCATCACCCCCTGGAACTTCGAGGAAGTGGTGGACAAGGGCGCTTCCGCCCAGAGCTTC
ATCGAGCGGATGACCAACTTCGATAAGAACCTGCCCAACGAGAAGGTGCTGCCCAAGCACAGCCTGCTGT
ACGAGTACTTCACCGTGTATAACGAGCTGACCAAAGTGAAATACGTGACCGAGGGAATGAGAAAGCCCGC
CTTCCTGAGCGGCGAGCAGAAAAAGGCCATCGTGGACCTGCTGTTCAAGACCAACCGGAAAGTGACCGTG
AAGCAGCTGAAAGAGGACTACTTCAAGAAAATCGAGTGCTTCGACTCCGTGGAAATCTCCGGCGTGGAAG
ATCGGTTCAACGCCTCCCTGGGCACATACCACGATCTGCTGAAAATTATCAAGGACAAGGACTTCCTGGA
CAATGAGGAAAACGAGGACATTCTGGAAGATATCGTGCTGACCCTGACACTGTTTGAGGACAGAGAGATG
ATCGAGGAACGGCTGAAAACCTATGCCCACCTGTTCGACGACAAAGTGATGAAGCAGCTGAAGCGGCGGA
GATACACCGGCTGGGGCAGGCTGAGCCGGAAGCTGATCAACGGCATCCGGGACAAGCAGTCCGGCAAGAC
AATCCTGGATTTCCTGAAGTCCGACGGCTTCGCCAACAGAAACTTCATGCAGCTGATCCACGACGACAGC
CTGACCTTTAAAGAGGACATCCAGAAAGCCCAGGTGTCCGGCCAGGGCGATAGCCTGCACGAGCACATTG
CCAATCTGGCCGGCAGCCCCGCCATTAAGAAGGGCATCCTGCAGACAGTGAAGGTGGTGGACGAGCTCGT
GAAAGTGATGGGCCGGCACAAGCCCGAGAACATCGTGATCGAAATGGCCAGAGAGAACCAGACCACCCAG
AAGGGACAGAAGAACAGCCGCGAGAGAATGAAGCGGATCGAAGAGGGCATCAAAGAGCTGGGCAGCCAGA
TCCTGAAAGAACACCCCGTGGAAAACACCCAGCTGCAGAACGAGAAGCTGTACCTGTACTACCTGCAGAA
TGGGCGGGATATGTACGTGGACCAGGAACTGGACATCAACCGGCTGTCCGACTACGATGTGGACCATATC
GTGCCTCAGAGCTTTCTGAAGGACGACTCCATCGACAACAAGGTGCTGACCAGAAGCGACAAGAACCGGG
GCAAGAGCGACAACGTGCCCTCCGAAGAGGTCGTGAAGAAGATGAAGAACTACTGGCGGCAGCTGCTGAA
CGCCAAGCTGATTACCCAGAGAAAGTTCGACAATCTGACCAAGGCCGAGAGAGGCGGCCTGAGCGAACTG
GATAAGGCCGGCTTCATCAAGAGACAGCTGGTGGAAACCCGGCAGATCACAAAGCACGTGGCACAGATCC
TGGACTCCCGGATGAACACTAAGTACGACGAGAATGACAAGCTGATCCGGGAAGTGAAAGTGATCACCCT
GAAGTCCAAGCTGGTGTCCGATTTCCGGAAGGATTTCCAGTTTTACAAAGTGCGCGAGATCAACAACTAC
CACCACGCCCACGACGCCTACCTGAACGCCGTCGTGGGAACCGCCCTGATCAAAAAGTACCCTAAGCTGG
AAAGCGAGTTCGTGTACGGCGACTACAAGGTGTACGACGTGCGGAAGATGATCGCCAAGAGCGAGCAGGA
AATCGGCAAGGCTACCGCCAAGTACTTCTTCTACAGCAACATCATGAACTTTTTCAAGACCGAGATTACC
CTGGCCAACGGCGAGATCCGGAAGCGGCCTCTGATCGAGACAAACGGCGAAACCGGGGAGATCGTGTGGG
ATAAGGGCCGGGATTTTGCCACCGTGCGGAAAGTGCTGAGCATGCCCCAAGTGAATATCGTGAAAAAGAC
CGAGGTGCAGACAGGCGGCTTCAGCAAAGAGTCTATCCTGCCCAAGAGGAACAGCGATAAGCTGATCGCC
AGAAAGAAGGACTGGGACCCTAAGAAGTACGGCGGCTTCGACAGCCCCACCGTGGCCTATTCTGTGCTGG
TGGTGGCCAAAGTGGAAAAGGGCAAGTCCAAGAAACTGAAGAGTGTGAAAGAGCTGCTGGGGATCACCAT
CATGGAAAGAAGCAGCTTCGAGAAGAATCCCATCGACTTTCTGGAAGCCAAGGGCTACAAAGAAGTGAAA
AAGGACCTGATCATCAAGCTGCCTAAGTACTCCCTGTTCGAGCTGGAAAACGGCCGGAAGAGAATGCTGG
CCTCTGCCGGCGAACTGCAGAAGGGAAACGAACTGGCCCTGCCCTCCAAATATGTGAACTTCCTGTACCT
GGCCAGCCACTATGAGAAGCTGAAGGGCTCCCCCGAGGATAATGAGCAGAAACAGCTGTTTGTGGAACAG
CACAAGCACTACCTGGACGAGATCATCGAGCAGATCAGCGAGTTCTCCAAGAGAGTGATCCTGGCCGACG
CTAATCTGGACAAAGTGCTGTCCGCCTACAACAAGCACCGGGATAAGCCCATCAGAGAGCAGGCCGAGAA
TATCATCCACCTGTTTACCCTGACCAATCTGGGAGCCCCTGCCGCCTTCAAGTACTTTGACACCACCATC
GACCGGAAGAGGTACACCAGCACCAAAGAGGTGCTGGACGCCACCCTGATCCACCAGAGCATCACCGGCC
TGTACGAGACACGGATCGACCTGTCTCAGCTGGGAGGCGACAAAAGGCCGGCGGCCACGAAAAAGGCCGG
CCAGGCAAAAAAGAAAAAGGGCGGTGGTAGCGGTGGCGGAAGCGGTGGAGGCAGTAAGGACAACACCGTG
CCCCTGAAGCTGATCGCCCTGCTGGCCAACGGCGAGTTCCACTCTGGCGAGCAGCTGGGAGAGACCCTGG
GAATGAGCAGAGCCGCCATCAACAAGCACATCCAGACACTGAGAGACTGGGGAGTGGACGTGTTCACCGT
GCCTGGCAAGGGCTACAGCCTGCCTGAGCCTATCCAGCTGCTGAACGCCAAGCAGATCCTGGGACAGCTG
GATGGCGGAAGCGTGGCCGTGCTGCCTGTGATCGACTCCACCAATCAGTACCTGCTGGACAGAATCGGAG
AGCTGAAGTCCGGCGACGCCTGCATCGCCGAGTACCAGCAGGCTGGCAGAGGAGGCAGAGGACGGAAGTG
GTTCAGCCCATTCGGAGCCAACCTGTACCTGTCCATGTTCTGGAGACTGGAGCAGGGACCTGCTGCTGCC
ATCGGACTGAGTCTGGTGATCGGAATCGTGATGGCCGAGGTGCTGAGAAAGCTGGGAGCCGACAAGGTGA
GAGTGAAGTGGCCTAATGACCTGTACCTCCAGGACCGCAAGCTGGCTGGCATCCTGGTGGAGCTGACAGG
CAAGACAGGCGATGCCGCTCAGATCGTGATCGGAGCCGGAATCAACATGGCCATGAGAAGAGTGGAGGAG
AGCGTGGTGAACCAGGGCTGGATCACCCTGCAGGAGGCTGGCATCAACCTGGACCGGAACACCCTGGCCG
CCATGCTGATCAGAGAGCTGAGAGCCGCTCTGGAGCTGTTCGAGCAGGAGGGACTGGCTCCTTACCTGAG
CAGATGGGAGAAGCTGGACAACTTCATCAACAGACCTGTGAAGCTGATCATCGGCGACAAGGAAATCTTC
GGCATCTCCAGAGGAATCGACAAGCAGGGAGCTCTGCTGCTGGAGCAGGACGGAATCATCAAGCCCTGGA
TGGGCGGAGAAATCTCCCTGAGAAGCGCAGAGAAGGCTTACCCTTACGATGTACCGGATTACGCATAG
